Addgene plasmid #168903: pEntry_HCoV-HKU1-ORF4
Purpose: Gateway-compatible Entry vector
Depositing lab: Pascal Falter-Braun. Depositing organization: Helmholtz Munich. Publication: A resource of human coronavirus protein-coding sequences in a flexible, multipurpose Gateway Entry clone collection. Weller B, Lin CW, Pogoutse O, Sauer M, Marin-de la Rosa N, Strobel A, Young V, Knapp JJ, Rayhan A, Falter C, Kim DK, Roth FP, Falter-Braun P. G3 (Bethesda). 2023 Jul 5;13(7):jkad105. doi: 10.1093/g3journal/jkad105. PubMed 37267226.
Backbone
  Vector backbone: pENTR223.1*SfiI
  Backbone size w/o insert (bp): 2800
  Vector type: Gateway-compatible Entry vector
Growth in bacteria
  Bacterial resistance: Spectinomycin, 50 μg/mL
  Growth temperature: 37°C
  Growth strain: DH5alpha
  Copy number: High Copy
Gene/Insert
  Gene/Insert name: HCoV-HKU1-ORF4 (alt name: ORF4)
  Species: Other
  Insert size (bp): 330
  Entrez Gene: orf4 (a.k.a. HCHV1gp4)
  Cloning method: Restriction Enzyme; 5′ cloning site SfiI (unknown if destroyed); 3′ cloning site SfiI (unknown if destroyed)
  Sequencing primers: 5′ M13 uni (-21); 3′ M13 rev (-29)
Resource information
  A portion of this plasmid was derived from a plasmid made by: Synthesized by Twist Bioscience
Terms and licenses: Academic/Nonprofit Terms; Industry Terms: Not Available to Industry
Depositor comments: 5'-linker: SfiI-BamHI-ATG-BamHI (GGCCGTCAaggccaggatccatgggatcc), 3'-linker: PacI-TAA-AsiSI-SfiI (cttaatTAAgacgcgatcgcggcctcatGGGCC).
How to cite: pEntry_HCoV-HKU1-ORF4 was a gift from Pascal Falter-Braun (Addgene plasmid # 168903 ; http://n2t.net/addgene:168903 ; RRID:Addgene_168903)
