[The description below was written by a language model from this plasmid's Addgene catalogue record and pLannotate feature annotations shown in this document.]
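Description:
pEntry_HCoV-HKU1-ORF4 is a Gateway-compatible Entry clone built on the pENTR223.1 backbone (SfiI-adapted version) and carrying the ORF4 coding sequence of human coronavirus HKU1. It is a small bacterial plasmid of about 3.2 kb, maintained at high copy in E. coli through a ColE1/pUC-type origin. Selection is with spectinomycin, conferred by the aadA aminoglycoside adenylyltransferase gene (SmR). This gene sits downstream of a fragment of the class 1 integron Pc promoter and a short remnant of a gentamicin resistance gene. Other annotated backbone remnants include short lacI and lacZα fragments.

The insert is roughly 330 bp and was produced by gene synthesis, then cloned between two SfiI sites. The annotation matches it to the HKU1 isolate N1 non-structural protein NS12. It lies between attL1 and attL2, so an LR Clonase reaction can move the ORF in a defined orientation into any attR-containing Destination vector. The depositor's linkers place BamHI sites around an ATG at the 5′ end, and PacI and AsiSI sites around a TAA stop codon at the 3′ end. The record does not explain the purpose of this arrangement. The rrnB T1 and T2 terminators sit upstream of attL1, where they insulate the cassette from read-through transcription. A T7 promoter lies beyond attL2, pointing back toward the insert. The Entry vector has no annotated promoter positioned to express ORF4 in the sense direction, so expression depends on the chosen Destination vector.

The plasmid belongs to a collection of human coronavirus protein-coding sequences in Entry clone format, intended as a flexible starting point for downstream expression constructs. The two feature tables describe the same 3,173-nt circular sequence with different start coordinates.
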