Features (pLannotate 1.2.2; 12 found; start..end, strand, type, name):
     90..113     +  promoter       Pc promoter (fragment): intI1 (promoter lies within the coding sequence); class 1 integron promoter
    289..345     +  CDS            GmR (fragment): gentamycin acetyltransferase; aacC1; confers resistance to gentamycin
    352..1143    +  CDS            SmR: aminoglycoside adenylyltransferase (Murphy, 1985); aadA; confers resistance to spectinomycin and streptomycin
   1236..1824    +  rep_origin     ori: high-copy-number ColE1/pMB1/pBR322/pUC origin of replication
   2007..2099    +  CDS            lacI (fragment): lac repressor; lacI; The lac repressor binds to the lac operator to inhibit transcription in E. coli. This inhibition can be relieved by adding lactose or isopropyl-β-D-thiogalactopyranoside (IPTG).
   2154..2181    -  terminator     rrnB T2 terminator: transcription terminator T2 from the E. coli rrnB gene
   2313..2356    +  terminator     rrnB T1 terminator: Escherichia coli rrnB; transcription terminator T1 from the E. coli rrnB gene
   2403..2439    -  CDS            lacZα (fragment): LacZα fragment of β-galactosidase; lacZ fragment
   2455..2551    +  protein_bind   attL1: mutant version of attL; recombination site for the Gateway® LR reaction LR Clonase™
   2584..2907    +  CDS            NS12_CVHN1: Protein inferred from homology: Swiss-Prot protein existence level 3. From Human coronavirus HKU1 (isolate N1) (HCoV-HKU1).
   2939..3037    -  protein_bind   attL2: mutant version of attL; recombination site for the Gateway® LR reaction LR Clonase™
   3055..3073    -  promoter       T7 promoter: promoter for bacteriophage T7 RNA polymerase
>Addgene plasmid #168903 | pEntry_HCoV-HKU1-ORF4 | addgene full sequence | sequence record 479294 | Addgene NGS Result
AGCCAGGACAGAAATGCCTCGACTTCGCTGCTACCCAAGGTTGCCGGGTGACGCACACCGTGGAAACGGA
TGAAGGCACGAACCCAGTGGACATAAGCCTGTTCGGTTCGTAAGCTGTAATGCAAGTAGCGTATGCGCTC
ACGCAACTGGTCCAGAACCTTGACCGAACGCAGCGGTGGTAACGGCGCAGTGGCGGTTTTCATGGCTTGT
TATGACTGTTTTTTTGGGGTACAGTCTATGCCTCGGGCATCCAAGCAGCAAGCGCGTTACGCCGTGGGTC
GATGTTTGATGTTATGGAGCAGCAACGATGTTACGCAGCAGGGCAGTCGCCCTAAAACAAAGTTAAACAT
TATGAGGGAAGCGGTGATCGCCGAAGTATCGACTCAACTATCAGAGGTAGTTGGCGTCATCGAGCGCCAT
CTCGAACCGACGTTGCTGGCCGTACATTTGTACGGCTCCGCAGTGGATGGCGGCCTGAAGCCACACAGTG
ATATTGATTTGCTGGTTACGGTGACCGTAAGGCTTGATGAAACAACGCGGCGAGCTTTGATCAACGACCT
TTTGGAAACTTCGGCTTCCCCTGGAGAGAGCGAGATTCTCCGCGCTGTAGAAGTCACCATTGTTGTGCAC
GACGACATCATTCCGTGGCGTTATCCAGCTAAGCGCGAACTGCAATTTGGAGAATGGCAGCGCAATGACA
TTCTTGCAGGTATCTTCGAGCCAGCCACGATCGACATTGATCTGGCTATCTTGCTGACAAAAGCAAGAGA
ACATAGCGTTGCCTTGGTAGGTCCAGCGGCGGAGGAACTCTTTGATCCGGTTCCTGAACAGGATCTATTT
GAGGCGCTAAATGAAACCTTAACGCTATGGAACTCGCCGCCCGACTGGGCTGGCGATGAGCGAAATGTAG
TGCTTACGTTGTCCCGCATTTGGTACAGCGCAGTAACCGGCAAAATCGCGCCGAAGGATGTCGCTGCCGA
CTGGGCAATGGAGCGCCTGCCGGCCCAGTATCAGCCCGTCATACTTGAAGCTAGACAGGCTTATCTTGGA
CAAGAAGAAGATCGCTTGGCCTCGCGCGCAGATCAGTTGGAAGAATTTGTCCACTACGTGAAAGGCGAGA
TCACCAAGGTAGTCGGCAAATAACCCTCGAGCCACCCATGACCAAAATCCCTTAACGTGAGTTACGCGTC
GTTCCACTGAGCGTCAGACCCCGTAGAAAAGATCAAAGGATCTTCTTGAGATCCTTTTTTTCTGCGCGTA
ATCTGCTGCTTGCAAACAAAAAAACCACCGCTACCAGCGGTGGTTTGTTTGCCGGATCAAGAGCTACCAA
CTCTTTTTCCGAAGGTAACTGGCTTCAGCAGAGCGCAGATACCAAATACTGTTCTTCTAGTGTAGCCGTA
GTTAGGCCACCACTTCAAGAACTCTGTAGCACCGCCTACATACCTCGCTCTGCTAATCCTGTTACCAGTG
GCTGCTGCCAGTGGCGATAAGTCGTGTCTTACCGGGTTGGACTCAAGACGATAGTTACCGGATAAGGCGC
AGCGGTCGGGCTGAACGGGGGGTTCGTGCACACAGCCCAGCTTGGAGCGAACGACCTACACCGAACTGAG
ATACCTACAGCGTGAGCTATGAGAAAGCGCCACGCTTCCCGAAGGGAGAAAGGCGGACAGGTATCCGGTA
AGCGGCAGGGTCGGAACAGGAGAGCGCACGAGGGAGCTTCCAGGGGGAAACGCCTGGTATCTTTATAGTC
CTGTCGGGTTTCGCCACCTCTGACTTGAGCGTCGATTTTTGTGATGCTCGTCAGGGGGGCGGAGCCTATG
GAAAAACGCCAGCAACGCGGCCTTTTTACGGTTCCTGGCCTTTTGCTGGCCTTTTGCTCACATGTTCTTT
CCTGCGTTATCCCCTGATTCTGTGGATAACCGTATTACCGCCTTTGAGTGAGCTGATACCGCTCGCCGCA
GCCGAACGACCGAGCGCAGCGAGTCAGTGAGCGAGGAAGCGGAAGAGCGCCCAATACGCAAACCGCCTCT
CCCCGCGCGTTGGCCGATTCATTAATGCAGCTGGCACGACAGGTTTCCCGACTGGAAAGCGGGCAGTGAG
CGCAACGCAATTAATACGCGTACCGCTAGCCAGGAAGAGTTTGTAGAAACGCAAAAAGGCCATCCGTCAG
GATGGCCTTCTGCTTAGTTTGATGCCTGGCAGTTTATGGCGGGCGTCCTGCCCGCCACCCTCCGGGCCGT
TGCTTCACAACGTTCAAATCCGCTCCCGGCGGATTTGTCCTACTCAGGAGAGCGTTCACCGACAAACAAC
AGATAAAACGAAAGGCCCAGTCTTCCGACTGAGCCTTTCGTTTTATTTGATGCCTGGCAGTTCCCTACTC
TCGCGTTAACGCTAGCATGGATGTTTTCCCAGTCACGACGTTGTAAAACGACGGCCAGTCTTAAGCTCGG
GCCCCAAATAATGATTTTATTTTGACTGATAGTGACCTGTTCGTTGCAACAAATTGATGAGCAATGCTTT
TTTATAATGCCAACTTTGTACAAAAAAGCAGAAGGGCCGTCAAGGCCAGGATCCATGGGATCCGACGTTT
GGAGACCTAGCTACACACATTCTCTTGTTATTAGAGAATTTGGTGTTACAAACCTTGAAGATTTGTGTCT
AAAGTATAATTACTGTCAACCTATTGTTGGTTACTGTATTGTACCTTTAAATGTTTGGTGTCGCAAGTTT
GGCAAATTTGCTTCTCACTTTACATTACGTAGTCACGATATTTCCCATAGTAATAATTTTGGTGTTGTAA
CTAGTTTTACTACTTATGGTAATACTGTTTCTGAGGCTGTGTCTAGATTAGTTGAATCAGCTTCTGAATT
TATTGTTTGGCGTGCAGAGGCACTTAATAAGTATGGTCTTAATTAAGACGCGATCGCGGCCTCATGGGCC
CAGCTTTCTTGTACAAAGTTGGCATTATAAAAAATAATTGCTCATCAATTTGTTGCAACGAACAGGTCAC
TATCAGTCAAAATAAAATCATTATTTGCCATCCAGCTGATATCCCCTATAGTGAGTCGTATTACATGGTC
ATAGCTGTTTCCTGGCAGCTCTGGCCCGTGTCTCAAAATCTCTGATGTTACATTGCACAAGATAAAAATA
TATCATCATGCCTCCTCTAGACC
