Features (pLannotate 1.2.2; 12 found; start..end, strand, type, name):
    717..809     +  CDS            lacI (fragment): lac repressor; lacI; The lac repressor binds to the lac operator to inhibit transcription in E. coli. This inhibition can be relieved by adding lactose or isopropyl-β-D-thiogalactopyranoside (IPTG).
    864..891     -  terminator     rrnB T2 terminator: transcription terminator T2 from the E. coli rrnB gene
   1023..1066    +  terminator     rrnB T1 terminator: Escherichia coli rrnB; transcription terminator T1 from the E. coli rrnB gene
   1113..1149    -  CDS            lacZα (fragment): LacZα fragment of β-galactosidase; lacZ fragment
   1165..1261    +  protein_bind   attL1: mutant version of attL; recombination site for the Gateway® LR reaction LR Clonase™
   1294..1617    +  CDS            NS12_CVHN1: Protein inferred from homology: Swiss-Prot protein existence level 3. From Human coronavirus HKU1 (isolate N1) (HCoV-HKU1).
   1649..1747    -  protein_bind   attL2: mutant version of attL; recombination site for the Gateway® LR reaction LR Clonase™
   1765..1783    -  promoter       T7 promoter: promoter for bacteriophage T7 RNA polymerase
   1973..1996    +  promoter       Pc promoter (fragment): intI1 (promoter lies within the coding sequence); class 1 integron promoter
   2172..2228    +  CDS            GmR (fragment): gentamycin acetyltransferase; aacC1; confers resistance to gentamycin
   2235..3026    +  CDS            SmR: aminoglycoside adenylyltransferase (Murphy, 1985); aadA; confers resistance to spectinomycin and streptomycin
   3119..534     +  rep_origin     ori (across the origin): high-copy-number ColE1/pMB1/pBR322/pUC origin of replication
>Addgene plasmid #168903 | pEntry_HCoV-HKU1-ORF4 | analyzer sequence | sequence record 327369
CTACCAGCGGTGGTTTGTTTGCCGGATCAAGAGCTACCAACTCTTTTTCCGAAGGTAACTGGCTTCAGCA
GAGCGCAGATACCAAATACTGTCCTTCTAGTGTAGCCGTAGTTAGGCCACCACTTCAAGAACTCTGTAGC
ACCGCCTACATACCTCGCTCTGCTAATCCTGTTACCAGTGGCTGCTGCCAGTGGCGATAAGTCGTGTCTT
ACCGGGTTGGACTCAAGACGATAGTTACCGGATAAGGCGCAGCGGTCGGGCTGAACGGGGGGTTCGTGCA
CACAGCCCAGCTTGGAGCGAACGACCTACACCGAACTGAGATACCTACAGCGTGAGCATTGAGAAAGCGC
CACGCTTCCCGAAGGGAGAAAGGCGGACAGGTATCCGGTAAGCGGCAGGGTCGGAACAGGAGAGCGCACG
AGGGAGCTTCCAGGGGGAAACGCCTGGTATCTTTATAGTCCTGTCGGGTTTCGCCACCTCTGACTTGAGC
GTCGATTTTTGTGATGCTCGTCAGGGGGGCGGAGCCTATGGAAAAACGCCAGCAACGCGGCCTTTTTACG
GTTCCTGGCCTTTTGCTGGCCTTTTGCTCACATGTTCTTTCCTGCGTTATCCCCTGATTCTGTGGATAAC
CGTATTACCGCCTTTGAGTGAGCTGATACCGCTCGCCGCAGCCGAACGACCGAGCGCAGCGAGTCAGTGA
GCGAGGAAGCGGAAGAGCGCCCAATACGCAAACCGCCTCTCCCCGCGCGTTGGCCGATTCATTAATGCAG
CTGGCACGACAGGTTTCCCGACTGGAAAGCGGGCAGTGAGCGCAACGCAATTAATACGCGTACCGCTAGC
CAGGAAGAGTTTGTAGAAACGCAAAAAGGCCATCCGTCAGGATGGCCTTCTGCTTAGTTTGATGCCTGGC
AGTTTATGGCGGGCGTCCTGCCCGCCACCCTCCGGGCCGTTGCTTCACAACGTTCAAATCCGCTCCCGGC
GGATTTGTCCTACTCAGGAGAGCGTTCACCGACAAACAACAGATAAAACGAAAGGCCCAGTCTTCCGACT
GAGCCTTTCGTTTTATTTGATGCCTGGCAGTTCCCTACTCTCGCGTTAACGCTAGCATGGATGTTTTCCC
AGTCACGACGTTGTAAAACGACGGCCAGTCTTAAGCTCGGGCCCCAAATAATGATTTTATTTTGACTGAT
AGTGACCTGTTCGTTGCAACAAATTGATGAGCAATGCTTTTTTATAATGCCAACTTTGTACAAAAAAGCA
GAAGGGCCGTCAAGGCCAGGATCCATGGGATCCGACGTTTGGAGACCTAGCTACACACATTCTCTTGTTA
TTAGAGAATTTGGTGTTACAAACCTTGAAGATTTGTGTCTAAAGTATAATTACTGTCAACCTATTGTTGG
TTACTGTATTGTACCTTTAAATGTTTGGTGTCGCAAGTTTGGCAAATTTGCTTCTCACTTTACATTACGT
AGTCACGATATTTCCCATAGTAATAATTTTGGTGTTGTAACTAGTTTTACTACTTATGGTAATACTGTTT
CTGAGGCTGTGTCTAGATTAGTTGAATCAGCTTCTGAATTTATTGTTTGGCGTGCAGAGGCACTTAATAA
GTATGGTCTTAATTAAGACGCGATCGCGGCCTCATGGGCCCAGCTTTCTTGTACAAAGTTGGCATTATAA
AAAATAATTGCTCATCAATTTGTTGCAACGAACAGGTCACTATCAGTCAAAATAAAATCATTATTTGCCA
TCCAGCTGATATCCCCTATAGTGAGTCGTATTACATGGTCATAGCTGTTTCCTGGCAGCTCTGGCCCGTG
TCTCAAAATCTCTGATGTTACATTGCACAAGATAAAAATATATCATCATGCCTCCTCTAGACCAGCCAGG
ACAGAAATGCCTCGACTTCGCTGCTGCCCAAGGTTGCCGGGTGACGCACACCGTGGAAACGGATGAAGGC
ACGAACCCAGTGGACATAAGCCTGTTCGGTTCGTAAGCTGTAATGCAAGTAGCGTATGCGCTCACGCAAC
TGGTCCAGAACCTTGACCGAACGCAGCGGTGGTAACGGCGCAGTGGCGGTTTTCATGGCTTGTTATGACT
GTTTTTTTGGGGTACAGTCTATGCCTCGGGCATCCAAGCAGCAAGCGCGTTACGCCGTGGGTCGATGTTT
GATGTTATGGAGCAGCAACGATGTTACGCAGCAGGGCAGTCGCCCTAAAACAAAGTTAAACATCATGAGG
GAAGCGGTGATCGCCGAAGTATCGACTCAACTATCAGAGGTAGTTGGCGTCATCGAGCGCCATCTCGAAC
CGACGTTGCTGGCCGTACATTTGTACGGCTCCGCAGTGGATGGCGGCCTGAAGCCACACAGTGATATTGA
TTTGCTGGTTACGGTGACCGTAAGGCTTGATGAAACAACGCGGCGAGCTTTGATCAACGACCTTTTGGAA
ACTTCGGCTTCCCCTGGAGAGAGCGAGATTCTCCGCGCTGTAGAAGTCACCATTGTTGTGCACGACGACA
TCATTCCGTGGCGTTATCCAGCTAAGCGCGAACTGCAATTTGGAGAATGGCAGCGCAATGACATTCTTGC
AGGTATCTTCGAGCCAGCCACGATCGACATTGATCTGGCTATCTTGCTGACAAAAGCAAGAGAACATAGC
GTTGCCTTGGTAGGTCCAGCGGCGGAGGAACTCTTTGATCCGGTTCCTGAACAGGATCTATTTGAGGCGC
TAAATGAAACCTTAACGCTATGGAACTCGCCGCCCGACTGGGCTGGCGATGAGCGAAATGTAGTGCTTAC
GTTGTCCCGCATTTGGTACAGCGCAGTAACCGGCAAAATCGCGCCGAAGGATGTCGCTGCCGACTGGGCA
ATGGAGCGCCTGCCGGCCCAGTATCAGCCCGTCATACTTGAAGCTAGACAGGCTTATCTTGGACAAGAAG
AAGATCGCTTGGCCTCGCGCGCAGATCAGTTGGAAGAATTTGTCCACTACGTGAAAGGCGAGATCACCAA
GGTAGTCGGCAAATAACCCTCGAGCCACCCATGACCAAAATCCCTTAACGTGAGTTACGCGTCGTTCCAC
TGAGCGTCAGACCCCGTAGAAAAGATCAAAGGATCTTCTTGAGATCCTTTTTTTCTGCGCGTAATCTGCT
GCTTGCAAACAAAAAAACCACCG
