>Addgene plasmid #168903 | pEntry_HCoV-HKU1-ORF4 | depositor partial sequence | sequence record 327370 | gene-specific Insert sequence
GACGTTTGGAGACCTAGCTACACACATTCTCTTGTTATTAGAGAATTTGGTGTTACAAACCTTGAAGATT
TGTGTCTAAAGTATAATTACTGTCAACCTATTGTTGGTTACTGTATTGTACCTTTAAATGTTTGGTGTCG
CAAGTTTGGCAAATTTGCTTCTCACTTTACATTACGTAGTCACGATATTTCCCATAGTAATAATTTTGGT
GTTGTAACTAGTTTTACTACTTATGGTAATACTGTTTCTGAGGCTGTGTCTAGATTAGTTGAATCAGCTT
CTGAATTTATTGTTTGGCGTGCAGAGGCACTTAATAAGTATGGT
